Addgene plasmid #15593: CUP Ent2 YFP p316
Depositing lab: Susan Lindquist. Depositing organization: Whitehead Institute for Biomedical Research. Publication: A network of protein interactions determines polyglutamine toxicity. Duennwald ML, Jagadish S, Giorgini F, Muchowski PJ, Lindquist S. Proc Natl Acad Sci U S A. 2006 Jul 18. 103(29):11051-6. 10.1073/pnas.0604548103 PubMed 16832049.
Backbone
  Vector backbone: p316 CUP
  Vector type: Yeast Expression
  Selectable markers: URA3
Growth in bacteria
  Bacterial resistance: Ampicillin, 100 μg/mL
  Growth temperature: 37°C
  Growth strain: DH5alpha
  Copy number: Low Copy
Gene/Insert
  Gene/Insert name: ENT2
  Species: S. cerevisiae (budding yeast)
  Entrez Gene: ENT2 (a.k.a. YLR206W)
  Tag / fusion protein: YFP (C terminal on insert)
  Cloning method: Restriction Enzyme
  Sequencing primers: 5′ na
Terms and licenses: Academic/Nonprofit Terms; Industry Terms: Not Available to Industry
Depositor comments: Figure 5 in article. Lindquist lab number: 8028
How to cite: CUP Ent2 YFP p316 was a gift from Susan Lindquist (Addgene plasmid # 15593 ; http://n2t.net/addgene:15593 ; RRID:Addgene_15593)
