[The description below was written by a language model from this plasmid's Addgene catalogue record and pLannotate feature annotations shown in this document.]
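Description:
CUP Ent2 YFP p316 is a yeast expression plasmid built on the p316 CUP backbone, a centromeric E. coli–yeast shuttle vector. In Saccharomyces cerevisiae it is maintained through a CEN6/ARS element, which keeps it at roughly chromosomal copy number and gives stable segregation. Selection is by the URA3 marker with its own promoter, which complements uracil auxotrophy and can be counterselected with 5-FOA. In E. coli it replicates from a ColE1/pUC-type origin and is selected with ampicillin through the β-lactamase gene. The feature table also shows pBluescript-derived remnants: lac promoter/operator, lacZα fragment, flanking T3 and T7 promoters, a partial multiple cloning site and an f1 origin for single-stranded DNA production.

The payload is the budding yeast ENT2 gene (YLR206W), which encodes an epsin-family protein. It binds phosphoinositide-enriched membranes and is required for endocytosis and actin localization. ENT2 lies downstream of the copper-inducible CUP1 metallothionein promoter, so expression can be tuned by adding Cu2+ to the medium. The ENT2 coding region is annotated as a fragment and is followed almost immediately by a GFP-family coding sequence on the same strand. This matches the catalogue description of a C-terminal YFP fusion, since the annotation tool labels the YFP variant generically as GFP. No dedicated yeast terminator is annotated downstream of the fusion.

The construct allows inducible, low-copy expression of fluorescently tagged Ent2 for live-cell imaging of its localization. It was deposited with a study of the protein interaction network that determines polyglutamine toxicity in yeast, but the record does not describe the specific experiment.
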