Features (pLannotate 1.2.2; 21 found; start..end, strand, type, name):
     53..74      +  protein_bind   CAP binding site: CAP binding activates transcription in the presence of cAMP. E. coli catabolite activator protein
     89..119     +  promoter       lac promoter: promoter for the E. coli lac operon
    127..143     +  protein_bind   lac operator: The lac repressor binds to the lac operator to inhibit transcription in E. coli. This inhibition can be relieved by adding lactose or isopropyl-β-D-thiogalactopyranoside (IPTG). lac repressor encoded by lacI
    188..206     +  promoter       T3 promoter: promoter for bacteriophage T3 RNA polymerase
    218..272     -  misc_feature   MCS (fragment): pBluescript multiple cloning site
    435..669     +  promoter       CUP1 promoter: S. cerevisiae CUP1; inducible metallothionein promoter, regulated by Cu2+
    723..1892    +  CDS            ENT2 (fragment): ENT2_YEAST - Experimental evidence at protein level: Swiss-Prot protein existence level 1. Binds to membranes enriched in phosphatidylinositol 3,5- bisphosphate (PtdIns(3,5)P2) and phosphatidylinositol 4,5-bisphosphate (PtdIns(4,5)P2). Required for endocytosis and localization of actin. From Saccharomyces cerevisiae (strain ATCC 204508 / S288c) (Baker's yeast).
   1898..2612    +  CDS            GFP (fragment): Aequoria victoria green fluorescent protein
   2630..2648    -  promoter       T7 promoter: promoter for bacteriophage T7 RNA polymerase
   2651..2808    +  CDS            lacZα (fragment): LacZα fragment of β-galactosidase; lacZ fragment
   2812..3240    +  rep_origin     f1 ori (sequence partly withheld): f1 bacteriophage origin of replication; arrow indicates direction of (+) strand synthesis
   3268..3319    -  misc_feature   bom (fragment): basis of mobility region from pBR322
   3398..4201    -  CDS            URA3: orotidine-5'-phosphate decarboxylase, required for uracil biosynthesis; S. cerevisiae URA3; yeast auxotrophic marker, counterselectable with 5-fluoroorotic acid (5-FOA)
   4202..4417    -  promoter       URA3 promoter: S. cerevisiae URA3
   4425..4474    -  misc_feature   bom (fragment): basis of mobility region from pBR322
   4576..4611    -  CDS            rop (fragment): Rop protein, which maintains plasmids at low copy number; rop
   4679..5182    -  misc_feature   CEN/ARS: S. cerevisiae CEN6 centromere fused to an autonomously replicating sequence
   5219..5323    +  promoter       AmpR promoter: bla
   5324..6184    +  CDS            AmpR: β-lactamase; bla; confers resistance to ampicillin, carbenicillin, and related antibiotics
   6355..6943    +  rep_origin     ori: high-copy-number ColE1/pMB1/pBR322/pUC origin of replication
   7126..40      +  CDS            lacI (fragment) (across the origin): lac repressor; lacI; The lac repressor binds to the lac operator to inhibit transcription in E. coli. This inhibition can be relieved by adding lactose or isopropyl-β-D-thiogalactopyranoside (IPTG).
>Addgene plasmid #15593 | CUP Ent2 YFP p316 | addgene full sequence | sequence record 352244 | Addgene NGS Result
GCTGGCACGACAGGTTTCCCGACTGGAAAGCGGGCAGTGAGCGCAACGCAATTAATGTGAGTTAGCTCAC
TCATTAGGCACCCCAGGCTTTACACTTTATGCTTCCGGCTCGTATGTTGTGTGGAATTGTGAGCGGATAA
CAATTTCACACAGGAAACAGCTATGACCATGATTACGCCAAGCTCGAAATTAACCCTCACTAAAGGGAAC
AAAAGCTGGTACCGGGCCCCCCCTCGAGGTCGACGGTATCGATAAGCTTGATATCGAATTCCCATTACCG
ACATTTGGGCGCTATACGTGCATATGTTCATGTATGTATCTGTATTTAAAACACTTTTGTATTATTTTTC
CTCATATATGTGTATAGGTTTATACGGATGATTTAATTATTACTTCACCACCCTTTATTTCAGGCTGATA
TCTTAGCCTTGTTACTAGTTAGAAAAAGACATTTTTGCTGTCAGTCACTGTCAAGAGATTCTTTTGCTGG
CATTTCTTCTAGAAGCAAAAAGAGCGATGCGTCTTTTCCGCTGAACCGTTCCAGCAAAAAAGACTACCAA
CGCAATATGGATTGTCAGAATCATATAAAAGAGAAGCAAATAACTCCTTGTCTTGTATCAATTGCATTAT
AATATCTTCTTGTTAGTGCAATATCATATAGAAGTCATCGAAATAGATATTAAGAAAAACAAACTGTACA
ATCAATCAATCAATCAGGATCCATGAAGCAATTGCAGGAACTACAGAGATTACAGAAGCAACAACAGTCT
CTGTCTCAATTTCAAGCTCCTTTACAACAACAACAACCACAACAACAACCAGCGTACTACGACATTTTCG
GTAATCCAATCTCCCAAGATGAATACTTACAGTATCAGTACCAACAGGACCAGGAACAAGCAATGGCTCA
GCAAAGATGGCTGGACCAGCAGCAAGAACAACAGCAGCTTGCTGAACAACAATATTTTCAGCAGCAACAA
CAAGCTGCGGCCGCCGCTTCTGCCTTGCAACAGCAACAAACAGCCGCTAATATGCAACAACAACAACAAC
AGCCCGCTGATTTTCAACAACCTTTGCCTACAGGTTCTAATAATCCGTTTTCCATGGATAATCTTGAAAG
ACAAAAGCAGGAGCAACAGCATGCTCAATTGCAAAGACAACAAGAAGAAGCTAGACAACAACAAGAACAA
TTGAAGCTACAACAATTGCAAAGACAACAACAAGAGGAAGCTCAATTACACCAGAAGAGGCAAGAAGAAG
CCCAATTACAACAGCAGCAAGCCCAATTGCTACAACAGCAAGCCCAGTTCCAGCAACAACAACCCTTGAA
GCAAACAAGGACTGGGAACCAGTCTATATCGGATAAATACAGCGACTTGAATACCTTGTTAGCAACTGGT
ACAGGGATAGATACTTTTGGTAACACTGGAGAGGCACGTATTCCTGCACAACATACAAAGACAGGCACAT
TTATAAATTCTCAGGGTACAGGCTACAAACAGGTTACTAATGAACCCAAGAACAACCCTTTCTTAAGCAA
CCAATACACTGGTTTACCAAGCACAAATATCGTGCCCACGCAAACAGGGTACGGGTTTGGTAACCAACCT
CAAAGTCCTCCTACTAATTCTCCTCAGCAAAATCCTACTGGTATAAGCTACTCTCAGCCACAACAGCAAC
AACAGCCACAGCAACAACCGCAATACATGCAAAATTTCCAACAACAGCAACCTCAATACGCCCAAAACTT
CCAACAACAACCACAATACACTCAAAATTATCAACAACAACCACAATACATTCAACCTCATCAACAACAA
CAGCAGCAGCAGCAGCAGCAACAGCAGCAACAGGGATATACTCCTGACCAAGGTGTAAGCTTAATTGATC
TTCCGCGGAGTAAAGGAGAAGAACTTTTCACTGGAGTTGTCCCAATTCTTGTTGAATTAGATGGTGATGT
TAATGGGCACAAATTTTCTGTCAGTGGAGAGGGTGAAGGTGATGCAACATACGGAAAACTTACCCTTAAA
TTTATTTGCACTACTGGAAAACTACCTGTTCCATGGCCAACACTTGTCACTACTTTCGGTTATGGTCTAA
AATGCTTTGCTAGATACCCAGATCATATGAAACGGCATGACTTTTTCAAGAGTGCCATGCCCGAAGGTTA
TGTACAGGAAAGAACTATATTTTTCAAAGATGACGGGAACTACAAGACACGTGCTGAAGTCAAGTTTGAA
GGTGATACCCTTGTTAATAGAATCGAGTTAAAAGGTATTGATTTTAAAGAAGATGGAAACATTCTTGGAC
ACAAATTGGAATACAACTATAACTCACACAATGTATACATCATGGCAGACAAACAAAAGAATGGAATCAA
AGTTAACTTCAAAATTAGACACAACATTGAAGATGGAAGCGTTCAACTAGCAGACCATTATCAACAAAAT
ACTCCAATTGGCGATGGCCCTGTCCTTTTACCAGACAACCATTACCTGTCCTATCAATCTGCCCTTTCGA
AAGATCCCAACGAAAAGAGAGACCACATGGTCCTTCTTGAGTTTGTAACAGCTGCTGGGATTACACATGG
CATGGATGAACTATACAAATAGTAAGAGCTCCAATTCGCCCTATAGTGAGTCGTATTACAATTCACTGGC
CGTCGTTTTACAACGTCGTGACTGGGAAAACCCTGGCGTTACCCAACTTAATCGCCTTGCAGCACATCCC
CCTTTCGCCAGCTGGCGTAATAGCGAAGAGGCCCGCACCGATCGCCCTTCCCAACAGTTGCGCAGCCTGA
ATGGCGAATGG
[124 nt withheld, positions 2812-2935]
C
[91 nt withheld, positions 2937-3027]
A
[49 nt withheld, positions 3029-3077]
CCTTTGACGTTGGAGTCCACGTTCTTT
[37 nt withheld, positions 3105-3141]
ACCCTATCTCGGTCTATTCTTTTGATTTATAAGGGATTTTGCCGATTTCGGCCTATTGGTTAAAAAATGA
GCTGATTTAACAAAAATTTAACGCGAATTTTAACAAAATATTAACGCTTACAATTTCCTGATGCGGTATT
TTCTCCTTACGCATCTGTGCGGTATTTCACACCGCATAGGGTAATAACTGATATAATTAAATTGAAGCTC
TAATTTGTGAGTTTAGTATACATGCATTTACTTATAATACAGTTTTTTAGTTTTGCTGGCCGCATCTTCT
CAAATATGCTTCCCAGCCTGCTTTTCTGTAACGTTCACCCTCTACCTTAGCATCCCTTCCCTTTGCAAAT
AGTCCTCTTCCAACAATAATAATGTCAGATCCTGTAGAGACCACATCATCCACGGTTCTATACTGTTGAC
CCAATGCGTCTCCCTTGTCATCTAAACCCACACCGGGTGTCATAATCAACCAATCGTAACCTTCATCTCT
TCCACCCATGTCTCTTTGAGCAATAAAGCCGATAACAAAATCTTTGTCGCTCTTCGCAATGTCAACAGTA
CCCTTAGTATATTCTCCAGTAGATAGGGAGCCCTTGCATGACAATTCTGCTAACATCAAAAGGCCTCTAG
GTTCCTTTGTTACTTCTTCTGCCGCCTGCTTCAAACCGCTAACAATACCTGGGCCCACCACACCGTGTGC
ATTCGTAATGTCTGCCCATTCTGCTATTCTGTATACACCCGCAGAGTACTGCAATTTGACTGTATTACCA
ATGTCAGCAAATTTTCTGTCTTCGAAGAGTAAAAAATTGTACTTGGCGGATAATGCCTTTAGCGGCTTAA
CTGTGCCCTCCATGGAAAAATCAGTCAAGATATCCACATGTGTTTTTAGTAAACAAATTTTGGGACCTAA
TGCTTCAACTAACTCCAGTAATTCCTTGGTGGTACGAACATCCAATGAAGCACACAAGTTTGTTTGCTTT
TCGTGCATGATATTAAATAGCTTGGCAGCAACAGGACTAGGATGAGTAGCAGCACGTTCCTTATATGTAG
CTTTCGACATGATTTATCTTCGTTTCCTGCAGGTTTTTGTTCTGTGCAGTTGGGTTAAGAATACTGGGCA
ATTTCATGTTTCTTCAACACTACATATGCGTATATATACCAATCTAAGTCTGTGCTCCTTCCTTCGTTCT
TCCTTCTGTTCGGAGATTACCGAATCAAAAAAATTTCAAGGAAACCGAAATCAAAAAAAAGAATAAAAAA
AAAATGATGAATTGAAAAGGTGGTATGGTGCACTCTCAGTACAATCTGCTCTGATGCCGCATAGTTAAGC
CAGCCCCGACACCCGCCAACACCCGCTGACGCGCCCTGACGGGCTTGTCTGCTCCCGGCATCCGCTTACA
GACAAGCTGTGACCGTCTCCGGGAGCTGCATGTGTCAGAGGTTTTCACCGTCATCACCGAAACGCGCGAG
ACGAAAGGGCCTCGTGATACGCCTATTTTTATAGGTTAATGTCATGATAATAATGGTTTCTTAGACGGAT
CGCTTGCCTGTAACTTACACGCGCCTCGTATCTTTTAATGATGGAATAATTTGGGAATTTACTCTGTGTT
TATTTATTTTTATGTTTTGTATTTGGATTTTAGAAAGTAAATAAAGAAGGTAGAAGAGTTACGGAATGAA
GAAAAAAAAATAAACAAAGGTTTAAAAAATTTCAACAAAAAGCGTACTTTACATATATATTTATTAGACA
AGAAAAGCAGATTAAATAGATATACATTCGATTAACGATAAGTAAAATGTAAAATCACAGGATTTTCGTG
TGTGGTCTTCTACACAGACAAGATGAAACAATTCGGCATTAATACCTGAGAGCAGGAAGAGCAAGATAAA
AGGTAGTATTTGTTGGCGATCCCCCTAGAGTCTTTTACATCTTCGGAAAACAAAAACTATTTTTTCTTTA
ATTTCTTTTTTTACTTTCTATTTTTAATTTATATATTTATATTAAAAAATTTAAATTATAATTATTTTTA
TAGCACGTGATGAAAAGGACCCAGGTGGCACTTTTCGGGGAAATGTGCGCGGAACCCCTATTTGTTTATT
TTTCTAAATACATTCAAATATGTATCCGCTCATGAGACAATAACCCTGATAAATGCTTCAATAATATTGA
AAAAGGAAGAGTATGAGTATTCAACATTTCCGTGTCGCCCTTATTCCCTTTTTTGCGGCATTTTGCCTTC
CTGTTTTTGCTCACCCAGAAACGCTGGTGAAAGTAAAAGATGCTGAAGATCAGTTGGGTGCACGAGTGGG
TTACATCGAACTGGATCTCAACAGCGGTAAGATCCTTGAGAGTTTTCGCCCCGAAGAACGTTTTCCAATG
ATGAGCACTTTTAAAGTTCTGCTATGTGGCGCGGTATTATCCCGTATTGACGCCGGGCAAGAGCAACTCG
GTCGCCGCATACACTATTCTCAGAATGACTTGGTTGAGTACTCACCAGTCACAGAAAAGCATCTTACGGA
TGGCATGACAGTAAGAGAATTATGCAGTGCTGCCATAACCATGAGTGATAACACTGCGGCCAACTTACTT
CTGACAACGATCGGAGGACCGAAGGAGCTAACCGCTTTTTTGCACAACATGGGGGATCATGTAACTCGCC
TTGATCGTTGGGAACCGGAGCTGAATGAAGCCATACCAAACGACGAGCGTGACACCACGATGCCTGTAGC
AATGGCAACAACGTTGCGCAAACTATTAACTGGCGAACTACTTACTCTAGCTTCCCGGCAACAATTAATA
GACTGGATGGAGGCGGATAAAGTTGCAGGACCACTTCTGCGCTCGGCCCTTCCGGCTGGCTGGTTTATTG
CTGATAAATCTGGAGCCGGTGAGCGTGGGTCTCGCGGTATCATTGCAGCACTGGGGCCAGATGGTAAGCC
CTCCCGTATCGTAGTTATCTACACGACGGGGAGTCAGGCAACTATGGATGAACGAAATAGACAGATCGCT
GAGATAGGTGCCTCACTGATTAAGCATTGGTAACTGTCAGACCAAGTTTACTCATATATACTTTAGATTG
ATTTAAAACTTCATTTTTAATTTAAAAGGATCTAGGTGAAGATCCTTTTTGATAATCTCATGACCAAAAT
CCCTTAACGTGAGTTTTCGTTCCACTGAGCGTCAGACCCCGTAGAAAAGATCAAAGGATCTTCTTGAGAT
CCTTTTTTTCTGCGCGTAATCTGCTGCTTGCAAACAAAAAAACCACCGCTACCAGCGGTGGTTTGTTTGC
CGGATCAAGAGCTACCAACTCTTTTTCCGAAGGTAACTGGCTTCAGCAGAGCGCAGATACCAAATACTGT
TCTTCTAGTGTAGCCGTAGTTAGGCCACCACTTCAAGAACTCTGTAGCACCGCCTACATACCTCGCTCTG
CTAATCCTGTTACCAGTGGCTGCTGCCAGTGGCGATAAGTCGTGTCTTACCGGGTTGGACTCAAGACGAT
AGTTACCGGATAAGGCGCAGCGGTCGGGCTGAACGGGGGGTTCGTGCACACAGCCCAGCTTGGAGCGAAC
GACCTACACCGAACTGAGATACCTACAGCGTGAGCTATGAGAAAGCGCCACGCTTCCCGAAGGGAGAAAG
GCGGACAGGTATCCGGTAAGCGGCAGGGTCGGAACAGGAGAGCGCACGAGGGAGCTTCCAGGGGGAAACG
CCTGGTATCTTTATAGTCCTGTCGGGTTTCGCCACCTCTGACTTGAGCGTCGATTTTTGTGATGCTCGTC
AGGGGGGCGGAGCCTATGGAAAAACGCCAGCAACGCGGCCTTTTTACGGTTCCTGGCCTTTTGCTGGCCT
TTTGCTCACATGTTCTTTCCTGCGTTATCCCCTGATTCTGTGGATAACCGTATTACCGCCTTTGAGTGAG
CTGATACCGCTCGCCGCAGCCGAACGACCGAGCGCAGCGAGTCAGTGAGCGAGGAAGCGGAAGAGCGCCC
AATACGCAAACCGCCTCTCCCCGCGCGTTGGCCGATTCATTAATGCA
